>Addgene plasmid #114767 | SERK1 A6_pECIA14 | addgene full sequence | sequence record 270203 | Addgene NGS Result
GTAAAACGACGGCCAGTGAATTAATTCGTTGCAGGACAGGATGTGGTGCCCGATGTGACTAGCTCTTTGC
TGCAGGCCGTCCTATCCTCTGGTTCCGATAAGAGACCCAGAACTCCGGCCCCCCACCGCCCACCGCCACC
CCCATACATATGTGGTACGCAAGTAAGAGTGCCTGCGCATGCCCCATGTGCCCCACCAAGAGCTTTGCAT
CCCATACAAGTCCCCAAAGTGGAGAACCGAACCAATTCTTCGCGGGCAGAACAAAAGCTTCTGCACACGT
CTCCACTCGAATTTGGAGCCGGCCGGCGTGTGCAAAAGAGGTGAATCGAACGAAAGACCCGTGTGTAAAG
CCGCGTTTCCAAAATGTATAAAACCGAGAGCATCTGGCCAATGTGCATCAGTTGTGGTCAGCAGCAAAAT
CAAGTGAATCATCTCAGTGCAACTAAAGGGGGGATCCGATCTCAATATGAAGTTATGCATATTACTGGCC
GTCGTGGCCTTTGTTGGCCTCTCGCTCGGGTCTGCTAATTTGGAAGGTGATGCTTTGCATACTTTGAGGG
TTACTCTAGTTGATCCAAACAATGTCTTGCAGAGCTGGGATCCTACGCTAGTGAATCCTTGCACATGGTT
CCATGTCACTTGCAACAACGAGAACAGTGTCATAAGAGTTGATTTGGGGAATGCAGAGTTATCTGGCCAT
TTAGTTCCAGAGCTTGGTGTGCTCAAGAATTTGCAGTATTTGGAGCTTTACAGTAACAACATAACTGGCC
CGATTCCTAGTAATCTTGGAAATCTGACAAACTTAGTGAGTTTGGATCTTTACTTAAACAGCTTCTCCGG
TCCTATTCCGGAATCATTGGGAAAGCTTTCAAAGCTGAGATTTCTCCGGCTTAACAACAACAGTCTCACT
GGGTCAATTCCTATGTCACTGACCAATATTACTACCCTTCAAGTGTTAGATCTATCAAATAACAGACTCT
CTGGTTCAGTTCCTGACAATGGCTCCTTCTCACTCTTCACACCCATCAGTTTTGCTAATAACTTAGACCT
ATGTGGACCTGTTACAAGTCACCCATGTCCTGGATCTCCCCCGTTTTCTCCTCCACCACCTTTTATTCAA
CCTCCCCCAGTTTCCACCCCGAGTGGGTATGGTCTGGAGGTGCTGTTCCAGGGACCAAGCGGCAATCCCG
GCGGCGATCTGGCCCCCCAGATGCTGCGCGAGCTGCAGGAGACCAATGCCGCCCTGCAGGACGTGCGCGA
GCTGCTGCGCCACCGCGTGAAGGAGATCACCTTCCTGAAGAACACCGTGATGGAGTGCGACGCCTGCGGC
ATGCAGCCCTCTAGAGGCTCCGGCTCCATCATCCCAGTTGAGGAGGAGAACCCGGACTTCTGGAACCGCG
AGGCAGCCGAGGCCCTGGGTGCCGCCAAGAAGCTGCAGCCTGCACAGACAGCCGCCAAGAACCTCATCAT
CTTCCTGGGCGATGGGATGGGGGTGTCTACGGTGACAGCTGCCAGGATCCTAAAAGGGCAGAAGAAGGAC
AAACTGGGGCCTGAGATACCCCTGGCCATGGACCGCTTCCCATATGTGGCTCTGTCCAAGACATACAATG
TAGACAAACATGTGCCAGACAGTGGAGCCACAGCCACGGCCTACCTGTGCGGGGTCAAGGGCAACTTCCA
GACCATTGGCTTGAGTGCAGCCGCCCGCTTTAACCAGTGCAACACGACACGCGGCAACGAGGTCATCTCC
GTGATGAATCGGGCCAAGAAAGCAGGGAAGTCAGTGGGAGTGGTAACCACCACACGAGTGCAGCACGCCT
CGCCAGCCGGCACCTACGCCCACACGGTGAACCGCAACTGGTACTCGGACGCCGACGTGCCTGCCTCGGC
CCGCCAGGAGGGGTGCCAGGACATCGCTACGCAGCTCATCTCCAACATGGACATTGACGTGATCCTAGGT
GGAGGCCGAAAGTACATGTTTCGCATGGGAACCCCAGACCCTGAGTACCCAGATGACTACAGCCAAGGTG
GGACCAGGCTGGACGGGAAGAATCTGGTGCAGGAATGGCTGGCGAAGCGCCAGGGTGCCCGGTATGTGTG
GAACCGCACTGAGCTCATGCAGGCTTCCCTGGACCCGTCTGTGACCCATCTCATGGGTCTCTTTGAGCCT
GGAGACATGAAATACGAGATCCACCGAGACTCCACACTGGACCCCTCCCTGATGGAGATGACAGAGGCTG
CCCTGCGCCTGCTGAGCAGGAACCCCCGCGGCTTCTTCCTCTTCGTGGAGGGTGGTCGCATCGACCATGG
TCATCATGAAAGCAGGGCTTACCGGGCACTGACTGAGACGATCATGTTCGACGACGCCATTGAGAGGGCG
GGCCAGCTCACCAGCGAGGAGGACACGCTGAGCCTCGTCACTGCCGACCACTCCCACGTCTTCTCCTTCG
GAGGCTACCCCCTGCGAGGGAGCTCCATCTTCGGGCTGGCCCCTGGCAAGGCCCGGGACAGGAAGGCCTA
CACGGTCCTCCTATACGGAAACGGTCCAGGCTATGTGCTCAAGGACGGCGCCCGGCCGGATGTTACCGAG
AGCGAGAGCGGGAGCCCCGAGTATCGGCAGCAGTCAGCAGTGCCCCTGGACGAAGAGACCCACGCAGGCG
AGGACGTGGCGGTGTTCGCGCGCGGCCCGCAGGCGCACCTGGTTCACGGCGTGCAGGAGCAGACCTTCAT
AGCGCACGTCATGGCCTTCGCCGCCTGCCTGGAGCCCTACACCGCCTGCGACCTGGCGCCCCCCGCCGGC
ACCACCGACGCCGCGCACCCGGGTTCTAGAGGAAGCACCTCCGGCGATAACGATTACAAGGATGATGATG
ATAAGGCCAGCGGCACCGGTCATCATCACCATCACCATTGAGTTTAAACCCGCTGATCAGCCTCGACTGT
GCCTTCTAAGGCCTGAGCTCGCTGATCAGCCTCGATCGAGGATCCAGACATGATAAGATACATTGATGAG
TTTGGACAAACCACAACTAGAATGCAGTGAAAAAAATGCTTTATTTGTGAAATTTGTGATGCTATTGCTT
TATTTGTAACCATTATAAGCTGCAATAAACAAGTTAACAACAACAATTGCATTCATTTTATGTTTCAGGT
TCAGGGGGAGGTGTGGGAGGTTTTTTAAAGCAAGTAAAACCTCTACAAATGTGGTATGGCTGATTATGAT
CAGTCGACCTGCAGGCATGCAAGCTTGGCGTAATCATGGTCATAGCTGTTTCCTGTGTGAAATTGTTATC
CGCTCACAATTCCACACAACATACGAGCCGGAAGCATAAAGTGTAAAGCCTGGGGTGCCTAATGAGTGAG
CTAACTCACATTAATTGCGTTGCGCTCACTGCCCGCTTTCCAGTCGGGAAACCTGTCGTGCCAGCTGCAT
TAATGAATCGGCCAACGCGCGGGGAGAGGCGGTTTGCGTATTGGGCGCTCTTCCGCTTCCTCGCTCACTG
ACTCGCTGCGCTCGGTCGTTCGGCTGCGGCGAGCGGTATCAGCTCACTCAAAGGCGGTAATACGGTTATC
CACAGAATCAGGGGATAACGCAGGAAAGAACATGTGAGCAAAAGGCCAGCAAAAGGCCAGGAACCGTAAA
AAGGCCGCGTTGCTGGCGTTTTTCCATAGGCTCCGCCCCCCTGACGAGCATCACAAAAATCGACGCTCAA
GTCAGAGGTGGCGAAACCCGACAGGACTATAAAGATACCAGGCGTTTCCCCCTGGAAGCTCCCTCGTGCG
CTCTCCTGTTCCGACCCTGCCGCTTACCGGATACCTGTCCGCCTTTCTCCCTTCGGGAAGCGTGGCGCTT
TCTCATAGCTCACGCTGTAGGTATCTCAGTTCGGTGTAGGTCGTTCGCTCCAAGCTGGGCTGTGTGCACG
AACCCCCCGTTCAGCCCGACCGCTGCGCCTTATCCGGTAACTATCGTCTTGAGTCCAACCCGGTAAGACA
CGACTTATCGCCACTGGCAGCAGCCACTGGTAACAGGATTAGCAGAGCGAGGTATGTAGGCGGTGCTACA
GAGTTCTTGAAGTGGTGGCCTAACTACGGCTACACTAGAAGAACAGTATTTGGTATCTGCGCTCTGCTGA
AGCCAGTTACCTTCGGAAAAAGAGTTGGTAGCTCTTGATCCGGCAAACAAACCACCGCTGGTAGCGGTGG
TTTTTTTGTTTGCAAGCAGCAGATTACGCGCAGAAAAAAAGGATCTCAAGAAGATCCTTTGATCTTTTCT
ACGGGGTCTGACGCTCAGTGGAACGAAAACTCACGTTAAGGGATTTTGGTCATGAGATTATCAAAAAGGA
TCTTCACCTAGATCCTTTTAAATTAAAAATGAAGTTTTAAATCAATCTAAAGTATATATGAGTAAACTTG
GTCTGACAGTTACCAATGCTTAATCAGTGAGGCACCTATCTCAGCGATCTGTCTATTTCGTTCATCCATA
GTTGCCTGACTCCCCGTCGTGTAGATAACTACGATACGGGAGGGCTTACCATCTGGCCCCAGTGCTGCAA
TGATACCGCGAGACCCACGCTCACCGGCTCCAGATTTATCAGCAATAAACCAGCCAGCCGGAAGGGCCGA
GCGCAGAAGTGGTCCTGCAACTTTATCCGCCTCCATCCAGTCTATTAATTGTTGCCGGGAAGCTAGAGTA
AGTAGTTCGCCAGTTAATAGTTTGCGCAACGTTGTTGCCATTGCTACAGGCATCGTGGTGTCACGCTCGT
CGTTTGGTATGGCTTCATTCAGCTCCGGTTCCCAACGATCAAGGCGAGTTACATGATCCCCCATGTTGTG
CAAAAAAGCGGTTAGCTCCTTCGGTCCTCCGATCGTTGTCAGAAGTAAGTTGGCCGCAGTGTTATCACTC
ATGGTTATGGCAGCACTGCATAATTCTCTTACTGTCATGCCATCCGTAAGATGCTTTTCTGTGACTGGTG
AGTACTCAACCAAGTCATTCTGAGAATAGTGTATGCGGCGACCGAGTTGCTCTTGCCCGGCGTCAATACG
GGATAATACCGCGCCACATAGCAGAACTTTAAAAGTGCTCATCATTGGAAAACGTTCTTCGGGGCGAAAA
CTCTCAAGGATCTTACCGCTGTTGAGATCCAGTTCGATGTAACCCACTCGTGCACCCAACTGATCTTCAG
CATCTTTTACTTTCACCAGCGTTTCTGGGTGAGCAAAAACAGGAAGGCAAAATGCCGCAAAAAAGGGAAT
AAGGGCGACACGGAAATGTTGAATACTCATACTCTTCCTTTTTCAATATTATTGAAGCATTTATCAGGGT
TATTGTCTCATGAGCGGATACATATTTGAATGTATTTAGAAAAATAAACAAATAGGGGTTCCGCGCACAT
TTCCCCGAAAAGTGCCACCTGACGTCTAAGAAACCATTATTATCATGACATTAACCTATAAAAATAGGCG
TATCACGAGGCCCTTTCGTCTCGCGCGTTTCGGTGATGACGGTGAAAACCTCTGACACATGCAGCTCCCG
GAGACGGTCACAGCTTGTCTGTAAGCGGATGCCGGGAGCAGACAAGCCCGTCAGGGCGCGTCAGCGGGTG
TTGGCGGGTGTCGGGGCTGGCTTAACTATGCGGCATCAGAGCAGATTGTACTGAGAGTGCACCATATGCG
GTGTGAAATACCGCACAGATGCGTAAGGAGAAAATACCGCATCAGGCGCCATTCGCCATTCAGGCTGCGC
AACTGTTGGGAAGGGCGATCGGTGCGGGCCTCTTCGCTATTACGCCAGCTGGCGAAAGGGGGATGTGCTG
CAAGGCGATTAAGTTGGGTAACGCCAGGGTTTTCCCAGTCACGACGTT
Features (pLannotate 1.2.2; 19 found; start..end, strand, type, name):
     23..449     +  promoter       MT promoter: Drosophila metallothionein promoter
    467..520     +  sig_peptide    BiP signal sequence: Drosophila BiP signal sequence
    479..1156    +  CDS            SERK1 (fragment): SERK1_ARATH - Experimental evidence at protein level: Swiss-Prot protein existence level 1. Dual specificity kinase acting on both serine/threonine- and tyrosine-containing substrates. Phosphorylates BRI1 on 'Ser-887' and CDC48 on at least one threonine residue and on 'Ser-41'. Confers embryogenic competence. Acts redundantly with SERK2 as a control point for sporophytic development controlling male gametophyte production. Involved in the brassinolide signaling pathway. Probably required during small peptide (e.g. RGF1) signaling (Probable). Involved in the perception of phytosulfokine and sub
   1190..1369    +  CDS            Comp (fragment): COMP_RAT - Experimental evidence at protein level: Swiss-Prot protein existence level 1. May play a role in the structural integrity of cartilage via its interaction with other extracellular matrix proteins such as the collagens and fibronectin. Can mediate the interaction of chondrocytes with the cartilage extracellular matrix through interaction with cell surface integrin receptors. Could play a role in the pathogenesis of osteoarthritis. Potent suppressor of apoptosis in both primary chondrocytes and transformed cells. Suppresses apoptosis by blocking the activation of caspase-3 and by indu
   1357..2809    +  CDS            SEAP (fragment): secreted alkaline phosphatase from human placenta The natural enzyme has a C-terminal transmembrane sequence that is replaced by a GPI anchor.
   2846..2875    +  CDS            2xFLAG (fragment): two tandem FLAG® epitope tags
   2981..3115    -  polyA_signal   SV40 poly(A) signal: SV40 polyadenylation signal
   3138..3222    -  CDS            large T antigen (fragment): large T antigen from SV40 (simian virus 40)
   3222..3246    +  misc_feature   MCS (fragment): pUC18/19 multiple cloning site
   3283..3299    -  protein_bind   lac operator: The lac repressor binds to the lac operator to inhibit transcription in E. coli. This inhibition can be relieved by adding lactose or isopropyl-β-D-thiogalactopyranoside (IPTG). lac repressor encoded by lacI
   3307..3337    -  promoter       lac promoter: promoter for the E. coli lac operon
   3352..3373    -  protein_bind   CAP binding site: CAP binding activates transcription in the presence of cAMP. E. coli catabolite activator protein
   3386..3478    -  CDS            lacI (fragment): lac repressor; lacI; The lac repressor binds to the lac operator to inhibit transcription in E. coli. This inhibition can be relieved by adding lactose or isopropyl-β-D-thiogalactopyranoside (IPTG).
   3661..4249    -  rep_origin     ori: high-copy-number ColE1/pMB1/pBR322/pUC origin of replication
   4420..5280    -  CDS            AmpR: β-lactamase; bla; confers resistance to ampicillin, carbenicillin, and related antibiotics
   5281..5385    -  promoter       AmpR promoter: bla
   5480..5515    +  CDS            rop (fragment): Rop protein, which maintains plasmids at low copy number; rop
   5617..5716    +  misc_feature   bom (fragment): basis of mobility region from pBR322
   5722..21      -  CDS            lacZα (fragment) (across the origin): LacZα fragment of β-galactosidase; lacZ fragment
