[The description below was written by a language model from this plasmid's Addgene catalogue record and pLannotate feature annotations shown in this document.]
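Description:
SERK1 A6_pECIA14 is an insect-cell expression plasmid built on the pECIA14 backbone for secreted production of a plant receptor ectodomain in Drosophila cell culture. It is maintained in E. coli through a high-copy ColE1/pUC-type origin and selected with ampicillin via the β-lactamase gene. The remaining bacterial annotations (lac promoter/operator, and lacI, lacZα, rop and bom fragments) appear to be backbone remnants with no evident role in the construct's function. No selectable marker for insect cells is annotated.

The expression cassette is driven by the copper-inducible Drosophila metallothionein promoter, so expression is switched on with copper sulfate. A Drosophila BiP signal sequence directs the product into the secretory pathway. It is followed by the extracellular leucine-rich repeat domain of Arabidopsis thaliana SERK1 (AT1G71830), a receptor kinase involved in brassinosteroid signalling and embryogenic competence; only the ectodomain is present, not the kinase region. The ectodomain is fused at its C-terminus to the pentamerising coiled-coil helix of rat COMP, human placental alkaline phosphatase, a FLAG epitope and a hexahistidine tag. The His tag is stated by the depositor but not picked up in the feature table. An SV40 polyadenylation signal lies downstream of the fusion, although it is annotated on the opposite strand.

This is the "prey" form used in an extracellular interaction assay and is meant to be paired with the matching bait vector, SERK1 A6_pECIA2. Pentamerisation by COMP raises avidity so that weak ectodomain interactions can be detected, and alkaline phosphatase gives an enzymatic readout of prey binding. The plasmid belongs to a collection used to map the extracellular interaction network of Arabidopsis leucine-rich repeat receptor kinases.
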