Addgene plasmid #114767: SERK1 A6_pECIA14
Purpose: Prey vector SERK1 A6_pECIA14 should be used with bait vector SERK1 A6_pECIA2.
Depositing lab: Youssef Belkhadir. Depositing organization: Gregor Mendel Institute of Molecular Plant Biology. Publication: An extracellular network of Arabidopsis leucine-rich repeat receptor kinases. Smakowska-Luzan E, Mott GA, Parys K, Stegmann M, Howton TC, Layeghifard M, Neuhold J, Lehner A, Kong J, Grunwald K, Weinberger N, Satbhai SB, Mayer D, Busch W, Madalinski M, Stolt-Bergner P, Provart NJ, Mukhtar MS, Zipfel C, Desveaux D, Guttman DS, Belkhadir Y. Nature. 2018 Jan 18;553(7688):342-346. doi: 10.1038/nature25184. Epub 2018 Jan 10. PubMed 29320478.
Backbone
  Vector backbone: pECIA14
  Backbone manufacturer: Chris Garcia (Addgene plasmid # 47051)
  Vector type: Insect Expression
Growth in bacteria
  Bacterial resistance: Ampicillin, 100 μg/mL
  Growth temperature: 37°C
  Growth strain: DH5alpha
  Copy number: High Copy
Gene/Insert
  Gene/Insert name: AT1G71830
  Species: A. thaliana (mustard weed)
  Entrez Gene: SERK1 (a.k.a. AT1G71830, ATSERK1, F14O23.21, F14O23_21, SOMATIC EMBRYOGENESIS RECEPTOR-LIKE KINASE 1, somatic embryogenesis receptor-like kinase 1)
  Promoter: Metallothionein (Copper-Inducible)
  Cloning method: Ligation Independent Cloning
Terms and licenses: Academic/Nonprofit Terms; Industry Terms: Not Available to Industry
Depositor comments: Plasmid for secreted expression in Drosophila cell culture by induction via CuSO4. Insert is an extracellular domain of indicated LRR-RK, C-terminally tagged with Pentameric rat COMP helix, Alkaline Phosphatase (human, placental), Flag, and hexahistidine tags. Insert Protein Sequence: SANLEGDALHTLRVTLVDPNNVLQSWDPTLVNPCTWFHVTCNNENSVIRVDLGNAELSGHLVPELGVLKNLQYLELYSNNITGPIPSNLGNLTNLVSLDLYLNSFSGPIPESLGKLSKLRFLRLNNNSLTGSIPMSLTNITTLQVLDLSNNRLSGSVPDNGSFSLFTPISFANNLDLCGPVTSHPCPGSPPFSPPPPFIQPPPVSTPSGYG
How to cite: SERK1 A6_pECIA14 was a gift from Youssef Belkhadir (Addgene plasmid # 114767 ; http://n2t.net/addgene:114767 ; RRID:Addgene_114767)
